Addgene plasmid #194570: pRK5-mEGFP-MYOD1-WT
Purpose: Mammalian Expression of mEGFP-MYOD1 WT Fusion Protein
Depositing lab: Denes Hnisz. Depositing organization: Max Planck Institute for Molecular Genetics. Publication: Aberrant phase separation and nucleolar dysfunction in rare genetic diseases. Mensah MA, Niskanen H, Magalhaes AP, Basu S, Kircher M, Sczakiel HL, Reiter AMV, Elsner J, Meinecke P, Biskup S, Chung BHY, Dombrowsky G, Eckmann-Scholz C, Hitz MP, Hoischen A, Holterhus PM, Hulsemann W, Kahrizi K, Kalscheuer VM, Kan A, Krumbiegel M, Kurth I, Leubner J, Longardt AC, Moritz JD, Najmabadi H, Skipalova K, Snijders Blok L, Tzschach A, Wiedersberg E, Zenker M, Garcia-Cabau C, Buschow R, Salvatella X, Kraushar ML, Mundlos S, Caliebe A, Spielmann M, Horn D, Hnisz D. Nature. 2023 Feb;614(7948):564-571. doi: 10.1038/s41586-022-05682-1. Epub 2023 Feb 8. PubMed 36755093.
Backbone
  Vector backbone: pRK5
  Vector type: Mammalian Expression
Growth in bacteria
  Bacterial resistance: Ampicillin, 100 μg/mL
  Growth temperature: 37°C
  Growth strain: DH5alpha
  Copy number: High Copy
Gene/Insert
  Gene/Insert name: MYOD1
  Species: H. sapiens (human)
  Entrez Gene: MYOD1 (a.k.a. CMYP17, MYF3, MYOD, MYODRIF, PUM, bHLHc1)
  Tag / fusion protein: mEGFP (N terminal on insert)
  Cloning method: Gibson Cloning
Terms and licenses: Academic/Nonprofit Terms; Industry Terms: Not Available to Industry
How to cite: pRK5-mEGFP-MYOD1-WT was a gift from Denes Hnisz (Addgene plasmid # 194570 ; http://n2t.net/addgene:194570 ; RRID:Addgene_194570)
