[The description below was written by a language model from this plasmid's Addgene catalogue record and pLannotate feature annotations shown in this document.]
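Description:
pRK5-mEGFP-MYOD1-WT is a 6.3 kb mammalian expression plasmid built on the pRK5 backbone that encodes wild-type human MYOD1 fused at its N terminus to monomeric EGFP. It is propagated in E. coli as a high-copy plasmid through a ColE1/pUC-type origin and selected with ampicillin via the β-lactamase gene under its own promoter. The backbone also carries an M13 phage origin for single-stranded DNA production. There are also short remnants of lacZα, lacI, rop and bom sequences plus a lac promoter/operator, which appear to be vestigial backbone elements rather than functional parts of the design. No mammalian selection marker is annotated, so the plasmid suits transient transfection.

Expression is driven by the human cytomegalovirus immediate-early enhancer and promoter. These are followed by a fragment of CMV intron A, an SP6 phage promoter that could support in vitro transcription, and a short fragment annotated as an immunoglobulin heavy chain signal sequence, likely backbone leader sequence. The fluorescent protein reading frame, matched by the automated annotation to an EGFP derivative but catalogued as mEGFP, lies immediately upstream of the full MYOD1 coding sequence, and the transcript ends at an SV40 polyadenylation signal. An SV40 enhancer/early promoter region sits downstream of the cassette.

MYOD1 is a basic helix-loop-helix transcriptional activator that drives muscle-specific gene expression and myogenic differentiation. The fluorescent fusion allows its localisation and behaviour to be followed in live or fixed mammalian cells. The plasmid was deposited with a study of aberrant phase separation and nucleolar dysfunction in rare genetic diseases, and the WT label suggests it is a wild-type reference for comparison with variant forms.
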