Features (pLannotate 1.2.2; 21 found; start..end, strand, type, name):
     14..393     +  enhancer       CMV enhancer: human cytomegalovirus immediate early enhancer
    394..597     +  promoter       CMV promoter: human cytomegalovirus (CMV) immediate early promoter
    733..776     +  intron         CMV intron (fragment): modified intron A from human cytomegalovirus
    828..846     +  promoter       SP6 promoter: promoter for bacteriophage SP6 RNA polymerase
    850..887     +  CDS            IgH signal sequence (fragment): signal sequence from the mouse immunoglobulin heavy chain variable region
    939..1653    +  CDS            SiriusGFP (fragment): enhanced GFP (EGFP) derivative that exhibits robust folding and enhanced photostability (Zhong et al., 2019) mammalian codon-optimized
   1659..2618    +  CDS            MYOD1: MYOD1_HUMAN - Also known as BHLHC1, MYF3, MYOD. Experimental evidence at protein level: Swiss-Prot protein existence level 1. Acts as a transcriptional activator that promotes transcription of muscle-specific target genes and plays a role in muscle differentiation. Together with MYF5 and MYOG, co-occupies muscle-specific gene promoter core region during myogenesis. Induces fibroblasts to differentiate into myoblasts. Interacts with and is inhibited by the twist protein. This interaction probably involves the basic domains of both proteins (By similarity). From Homo sapiens (Human).
   2655..2789    +  polyA_signal   SV40 poly(A) signal: SV40 polyadenylation signal
   2858..3215    +  promoter       SV40 promoter: SV40 enhancer and early promoter
   3234..3388    +  CDS            lacZα (fragment): LacZα fragment of β-galactosidase; lacZ fragment
   3394..3445    -  misc_feature   bom (fragment): basis of mobility region from pBR322
   3464..3844    +  rep_origin     M13 ori (sequence partly withheld): M13 bacteriophage origin of replication; arrow indicates direction of (+) strand synthesis
   3920..3969    -  misc_feature   bom (fragment): basis of mobility region from pBR322
   4071..4106    -  CDS            rop (fragment): Rop protein, which maintains plasmids at low copy number; rop
   4201..4305    +  promoter       AmpR promoter: bla
   4306..5166    +  CDS            AmpR: β-lactamase; bla; confers resistance to ampicillin, carbenicillin, and related antibiotics
   5337..5925    +  rep_origin     ori: high-copy-number ColE1/pMB1/pBR322/pUC origin of replication
   6108..6200    +  CDS            lacI (fragment): lac repressor; lacI; The lac repressor binds to the lac operator to inhibit transcription in E. coli. This inhibition can be relieved by adding lactose or isopropyl-β-D-thiogalactopyranoside (IPTG).
   6213..6234    +  protein_bind   CAP binding site: CAP binding activates transcription in the presence of cAMP. E. coli catabolite activator protein
   6249..6279    +  promoter       lac promoter: promoter for the E. coli lac operon
   6287..6303    +  protein_bind   lac operator: The lac repressor binds to the lac operator to inhibit transcription in E. coli. This inhibition can be relieved by adding lactose or isopropyl-β-D-thiogalactopyranoside (IPTG). lac repressor encoded by lacI
>Addgene plasmid #194570 | pRK5-mEGFP-MYOD1-WT | addgene full sequence | sequence record 385252 | Addgene NGS Result
TTCGAGCTCGCCCGACATTGATTATTGACTAGTTATTAATAGTAATCAATTACGGGGTCATTAGTTCATA
GCCCATATATGGAGTTCCGCGTTACATAACTTACGGTAAATGGCCCGCCTGGCTGACCGCCCAACGACCC
CCGCCCATTGACGTCAATAATGACGTATGTTCCCATAGTAACGCCAATAGGGACTTTCCATTGACGTCAA
TGGGTGGAGTATTTACGGTAAACTGCCCACTTGGCAGTACATCAAGTGTATCATATGCCAAGTACGCCCC
CTATTGACGTCAATGACGGTAAATGGCCCGCCTGGCATTATGCCCAGTACATGACCTTATGGGACTTTCC
TACTTGGCAGTACATCTACGTATTAGTCATCGCTATTACCATGGTGATGCGGTTTTGGCAGTACATCAAT
GGGCGTGGATAGCGGTTTGACTCACGGGGATTTCCAAGTCTCCACCCCATTGACGTCAATGGGAGTTTGT
TTTGGCACCAAAATCAACGGGACTTTCCAAAATGTCGTAACAACTCCGCCCCATTGACGCAAATGGGCGG
TAGGCGTGTACGGTGGGAGGTCTATATAAGCAGAGCTCGTTTAGTGAACCGTCAGATCGCCTGGAGACGC
CATCCACGCTGTTTTGACCTCCATAGAAGACACCGGGACCGATCCAGCCTCCGCGGCCGGGAACGGTGCA
TTGGAACGCGGATTCCCCGTGCCAAGAGTGACGTAAGTACCGCCTATAGAGTCTATAGGCCCACCCCCTT
GGCTTCGTTAGAACGCGGCTACAATTAATACATAACCTTATGTATCATACACATACGATTTAGGTGACAC
TATAGAATAACATCCACTTTGCCTTTCTCTCCACAGGTGTCCACTCCCAGGTCCAACTGCACCTCGGTTC
TATCGATTGAATTCGTACCGGTGCCACCATGGTGAGCAAGGGCGAGGAGCTGTTCACCGGGGTGGTGCCC
ATCCTGGTCGAGCTGGACGGCGACGTAAACGGCCACAAGTTCAGCGTGCGCGGCGAGGGCGAGGGCGATG
CCACCAACGGCAAGCTGACCCTGAAGTTCATCTGCACCACCGGCAAGCTGCCCGTGCCCTGGCCCACCCT
CGTGACCACCCTGACCTACGGCGTGCAGTGCTTCAGCCGCTACCCCGACCACATGAAGCAGCACGACTTC
TTCAAGTCCGCCATGCCCGAAGGCTACGTCCAGGAGCGCACCATCTCCTTCAAGGACGACGGCACCTACA
AGACCCGCGCCGAGGTGAAGTTCGAGGGCGACACCCTGGTGAACCGCATCGAGCTGAAGGGCATCGACTT
CAAGGAGGACGGCAACATCCTGGGGCACAAGCTGGAGTACAACTTCAACAGCCACAACGTCTATATCACG
GCCGACAAGCAGAAGAACGGCATCAAGGCGAACTTCAAGATCCGCCACAACGTCGAGGACGGCAGCGTGC
AGCTCGCCGACCACTACCAGCAGAACACCCCCATCGGCGACGGCCCCGTGCTGCTGCCCGACAACCACTA
CCTGAGCACCCAGTCCAAGCTGAGCAAAGACCCCAACGAGAAGCGCGATCACATGGTCCTGCTGGAGTTC
GTGACCGCCGCCGGGATCACTCTCGGCATGGACGAGCTGTACACGGCGATGGAGCTTCTCTCACCGCCCC
TGAGGGATGTGGATTTGACCGCTCCTGATGGATCCTTGTGTAGCTTCGCTACGACAGATGACTTTTACGA
TGATCCTTGCTTTGATAGTCCTGATCTTCGGTTCTTTGAGGATTTGGATCCTAGACTCATGCATGTTGGA
GCCCTTCTTAAGCCTGAGGAACATTCCCATTTTCCGGCTGCCGTCCATCCCGCGCCCGGAGCTAGGGAAG
ATGAACACGTTAGAGCCCCTTCTGGACATCATCAAGCCGGGAGATGTTTGTTGTGGGCGTGTAAAGCCTG
TAAAAGGAAAACTACAAATGCTGATAGGCGCAAAGCGGCTACAATGAGGGAACGACGGCGACTTAGTAAG
GTTAACGAAGCTTTCGAAACCCTGAAACGATGTACTTCCAGTAACCCCAATCAACGACTGCCTAAAGTTG
AAATTCTCAGAAATGCTATTCGGTACATTGAAGGACTTCAAGCCTTGTTGCGAGATCAAGATGCTGCACC
CCCTGGAGCAGCGGCAGCGTTTTACGCCCCAGGGCCACTCCCGCCCGGTAGGGGTGGGGAACATTATTCA
GGTGATTCTGATGCCAGTTCTCCAAGATCAAATTGTTCTGATGGGATGATGGATTATTCCGGGCCGCCCT
CTGGTGCACGCAGGAGAAATTGTTATGAGGGTGCATATTATAATGAAGCCCCGTCAGAGCCTCGCCCTGG
CAAATCTGCCGCTGTATCCTCACTTGATTGTCTTTCAAGTATTGTCGAAAGAATTAGCACTGAAAGTCCC
GCAGCACCGGCACTGTTGCTCGCCGATGTACCATCCGAAAGCCCACCTCGAAGGCAAGAAGCCGCGGCTC
CATCAGAAGGAGAAAGTTCCGGTGATCCTACTCAATCACCGGACGCCGCCCCGCAGTGCCCTGCGGGTGC
GAACCCCAACCCGATATACCAGGTGCTCTAAAGTCGACCTGCAGAAGCTTGGCCGCCATGGCCCAACTTG
TTTATTGCAGCTTATAATGGTTACAAATAAAGCAATAGCATCACAAATTTCACAAATAAAGCATTTTTTT
CACTGCATTCTAGTTGTGGTTTGTCCAAACTCATCAATGTATCTTATCATGTCTGGATCGGGAATTAATT
CGGCGCAGCACCATGGCCTGAAATAACCTCTGAAAGAGGAACTTGGTTAGGTACCTTCTGAGGCGGAAAG
AACCAGCTGTGGAATGTGTGTCAGTTAGGGTGTGGAAAGTCCCCAGGCTCCCCAGCAGGCAGAAGTATGC
AAAGCATGCATCTCAATTAGTCAGCAACCAGGTGTGGAAAGTCCCCAGGCTCCCCAGCAGGCAGAAGTAT
GCAAAGCATGCATCTCAATTAGTCAGCAACCATAGTCCCGCCCCTAACTCCGCCCATCCCGCCCCTAACT
CCGCCCAGTTCCGCCCATTCTCCGCCCCATGGCTGACTAATTTTTTTTATTTATGCAGAGGCCGAGGCCG
CCTCGGCCTCTGAGCTATTCCAGAAGTAGTGAGGAGGCTTTTTTGGAGGCCTAGGCTTTTGCAAAAAGCT
GTTAACAGCTTGGCACTGGCCGTCGTTTTACAACGTCGTGACTGGGAAAACCCTGGCGTTACCCAACTTA
ATCGCCTTGCAGCACATCCCCCTTTCGCCAGCTGGCGTAATAGCGAAGAGGCCCGCACCGATCGCCCTTC
CCAACAGTTGCGCAGCCTGAATGGCGAATGGCGCCTGATGCGGTATTTTCTCCTTACGCATCTGTGCGGT
ATTTCACACCGCATA
[142 nt withheld, positions 3446-3587]
C
[141 nt withheld, positions 3589-3729]
CCTTTGACGTTGGAGTCCACGTTCTTT
[37 nt withheld, positions 3757-3793]
ACCCTATCTCGGGCTATTCTTTTGATTTATAAGGGATTTTGCCGATTTCGGCCTATTGGTTAAAAAATGA
GCTGATTTAACAAAAATTTAACGCGAATTTTAACAAAATATTAACGTTTACAATTTTATGGTGCACTCTC
AGTACAATCTGCTCTGATGCCGCATAGTTAAGCCAGCCCCGACACCCGCCAACACCCGCTGACGCGCCCT
GACGGGCTTGTCTGCTCCCGGCATCCGCTTACAGACAAGCTGTGACCGTCTCCGGGAGCTGCATGTGTCA
GAGGTTTTCACCGTCATCACCGAAACGCGCGAGACGAAAGGGCCTCGTGATACGCCTATTTTTATAGGTT
AATGTCATGATAATAATGGTTTCTTAGACGTCAGGTGGCACTTTTCGGGGAAATGTGCGCGGAACCCCTA
TTTGTTTATTTTTCTAAATACATTCAAATATGTATCCGCTCATGAGACAATAACCCTGATAAATGCTTCA
ATAATATTGAAAAAGGAAGAGTATGAGTATTCAACATTTCCGTGTCGCCCTTATTCCCTTTTTTGCGGCA
TTTTGCCTTCCTGTTTTTGCTCACCCAGAAACGCTGGTGAAAGTAAAAGATGCTGAAGATCAGTTGGGTG
CACGAGTGGGTTACATCGAACTGGATCTCAACAGCGGTAAGATCCTTGAGAGTTTTCGCCCCGAAGAACG
TTTTCCAATGATGAGCACTTTTAAAGTTCTGCTATGTGGCGCGGTATTATCCCGTATTGACGCCGGGCAA
GAGCAACTCGGTCGCCGCATACACTATTCTCAGAATGACTTGGTTGAGTACTCACCAGTCACAGAAAAGC
ATCTTACGGATGGCATGACAGTAAGAGAATTATGCAGTGCTGCCATAACCATGAGTGATAACACTGCGGC
CAACTTACTTCTGACAACGATCGGAGGACCGAAGGAGCTAACCGCTTTTTTGCACAACATGGGGGATCAT
GTAACTCGCCTTGATCGTTGGGAACCGGAGCTGAATGAAGCCATACCAAACGACGAGCGTGACACCACGA
TGCCTGTAGCAATGGCAACAACGTTGCGCAAACTATTAACTGGCGAACTACTTACTCTAGCTTCCCGGCA
ACAATTAATAGACTGGATGGAGGCGGATAAAGTTGCAGGACCACTTCTGCGCTCGGCCCTTCCGGCTGGC
TGGTTTATTGCTGATAAATCTGGAGCCGGTGAGCGTGGGTCTCGCGGTATCATTGCAGCACTGGGGCCAG
ATGGTAAGCCCTCCCGTATCGTAGTTATCTACACGACGGGGAGTCAGGCAACTATGGATGAACGAAATAG
ACAGATCGCTGAGATAGGTGCCTCACTGATTAAGCATTGGTAACTGTCAGACCAAGTTTACTCATATATA
CTTTAGATTGATTTAAAACTTCATTTTTAATTTAAAAGGATCTAGGTGAAGATCCTTTTTGATAATCTCA
TGACCAAAATCCCTTAACGTGAGTTTTCGTTCCACTGAGCGTCAGACCCCGTAGAAAAGATCAAAGGATC
TTCTTGAGATCCTTTTTTTCTGCGCGTAATCTGCTGCTTGCAAACAAAAAAACCACCGCTACCAGCGGTG
GTTTGTTTGCCGGATCAAGAGCTACCAACTCTTTTTCCGAAGGTAACTGGCTTCAGCAGAGCGCAGATAC
CAAATACTGTTCTTCTAGTGTAGCCGTAGTTAGGCCACCACTTCAAGAACTCTGTAGCACCGCCTACATA
CCTCGCTCTGCTAATCCTGTTACCAGTGGCTGCTGCCAGTGGCGATAAGTCGTGTCTTACCGGGTTGGAC
TCAAGACGATAGTTACCGGATAAGGCGCAGCGGTCGGGCTGAACGGGGGGTTCGTGCACACAGCCCAGCT
TGGAGCGAACGACCTACACCGAACTGAGATACCTACAGCGTGAGCTATGAGAAAGCGCCACGCTTCCCGA
AGGGAGAAAGGCGGACAGGTATCCGGTAAGCGGCAGGGTCGGAACAGGAGAGCGCACGAGGGAGCTTCCA
GGGGGAAACGCCTGGTATCTTTATAGTCCTGTCGGGTTTCGCCACCTCTGACTTGAGCGTCGATTTTTGT
GATGCTCGTCAGGGGGGCGGAGCCTATGGAAAAACGCCAGCAACGCGGCCTTTTTACGGTTCCTGGCCTT
TTGCTGGCCTTTTGCTCACATGTTCTTTCCTGCGTTATCCCCTGATTCTGTGGATAACCGTATTACCGCC
TTTGAGTGAGCTGATACCGCTCGCCGCAGCCGAACGACCGAGCGCAGCGAGTCAGTGAGCGAGGAAGCGG
AAGAGCGCCCAATACGCAAACCGCCTCTCCCCGCGCGTTGGCCGATTCATTAATGCAGCTGGCACGACAG
GTTTCCCGACTGGAAAGCGGGCAGTGAGCGCAACGCAATTAATGTGAGTTAGCTCACTCATTAGGCACCC
CAGGCTTTACACTTTATGCTTCCGGCTCGTATGTTGTGTGGAATTGTGAGCGGATAACAATTTCACACAG
GAAACAGCTATGACATGATTACGAATTAA
